>Addgene plasmid #235313 | pLentiX1-[TRE3G-mRuby2-TS.FF6x1-bGH]-EFS-rtTA-T2A-mGL-P2A-PuroR-WPRE | addgene full sequence | sequence record 472792 | Addgene NGS Result
CGCTGATATAGGGCCCGGTACCTTTAAGACCAATGACTTACAAGGCAGCTGTAGATCTTAGCCACTTTTT
AAAAGAAAAGGGGGGACTGGAAGGGCTAGCTCACTCCCAACGAAGACAAGATCTGCTTTTTGCTTGTACT
GGGTCTCTCTGGTTAGACCAGATCTGAGCCTGGGAGCTCTCTGGCTAACTAGGGAACCCACTGCTTAAGC
CTCAATAAAGCTTGCCTTGAGTGCTTCAAGTAGTGTGTGCCCGTCTGTTGTGTGACTCTGGTAACTAGAG
ATCCCTCAGACCCTTTTAGTCAGTGTGGAAAATCTCTAGCAGTAGTAGTTCATGTCATCTTATTATTCAG
TATTTATAACTTGCAAAGAAATGAATATCAGAGAGTGAGAGGAACTTGTTTATTGCAGCTTATAATGGTT
ACAAATAAAGCAATAGCATCACAAATTTCACAAATAAAGCATTTTTTTCACTGCATTCTAGTTGTGGTTT
GTCCAAACTCATCAATGTATCTTATCATGTCTGGCTCTAGCTATCCCGCCCCTAACTCCGCCCATCCCGC
CCCTAACTCCGCCCAGTTCCGCCCATTCTCCGCCCCATGGCTGACTAATTTTTTTTATTTATGCAGAGGC
CGAGGCCGCCTCGGCCTCTGAGCTATTCCAGAAGTAGTGAGGAGGCTTTTTTGGAGGCCTAGGGACGTAC
CCAATTCGCCCTATAGTGAGTCGTATTACGCGCGCTCACTGGCCGTCGTTTTACAACGTCGTGACTGGGA
AAACCCTGGCGTTACCCAACTTAATCGCCTTGCAGCACATCCCCCTTTCGCCAGCTGGCGTAATAGCGAA
GAGGCCCGCACCGATCGCCCTTCCCAACAGTTGCGCAGCCTGAATGGCGAATGGG
[124 nt withheld, positions 896-1019]
C
[91 nt withheld, positions 1021-1111]
A
[49 nt withheld, positions 1113-1161]
CCTTTGACGTTGGAGTCCACGTTCTTT
[37 nt withheld, positions 1189-1225]
ACCCTATCTCGGTCTATTCTTTTGATTTATAAGGGATTTTGCCGATTTCGGCCTATTGGTTAAAAAATGA
GCTGATTTAACAAAAATTTAACGCGAATTTTAACAAAATATTAACGCTTACAATTTAGGTGGCACTTTTC
GGGGAAATGTGCGCGGAACCCCTATTTGTTTATTTTTCTAAATACATTCAAATATGTATCCGCTCATGAG
ACAATAACCCTGATAAATGCTTCAATAATATTGAAAAAGGAAGAGTATGAGTATTCAACATTTCCGTGTC
GCCCTTATTCCCTTTTTTGCGGCATTTTGCCTTCCTGTTTTTGCTCACCCAGAAACGCTGGTGAAAGTAA
AAGATGCTGAAGATCAGTTGGGTGCACGAGTGGGTTACATCGAACTGGATCTCAACAGCGGTAAGATCCT
TGAGAGTTTTCGCCCCGAAGAACGTTTTCCAATGATGAGCACTTTTAAAGTTCTGCTATGTGGCGCGGTA
TTATCCCGTATTGACGCCGGGCAAGAGCAACTCGGTCGCCGCATACACTATTCTCAGAATGACTTGGTTG
AGTACTCACCAGTCACAGAAAAGCATCTTACGGATGGCATGACAGTAAGAGAATTATGCAGTGCTGCCAT
AACCATGAGTGATAACACTGCGGCCAACTTACTTCTGACAACGATCGGAGGACCGAAGGAGCTAACCGCT
TTTTTGCACAACATGGGGGATCATGTAACTCGCCTTGATCGTTGGGAACCGGAGCTGAATGAAGCCATAC
CAAACGACGAGCGTGACACCACGATGCCTGTAGCAATGGCAACAACGTTGCGCAAACTATTAACTGGCGA
ACTACTTACTCTAGCTTCCCGGCAACAATTAATAGACTGGATGGAGGCGGATAAAGTTGCAGGACCACTT
CTGCGCTCGGCCCTTCCGGCTGGCTGGTTTATTGCTGATAAATCTGGAGCCGGTGAGCGTGGGTCTCGCG
GTATCATTGCAGCACTGGGGCCAGATGGTAAGCCCTCCCGTATCGTAGTTATCTACACGACGGGGAGTCA
GGCAACTATGGATGAACGAAATAGACAGATCGCTGAGATAGGTGCCTCACTGATTAAGCATTGGTAACTG
TCAGACCAAGTTTACTCATATATACTTTAGATTGATTTAAAACTTCATTTTTAATTTAAAAGGATCTAGG
TGAAGATCCTTTTTGATAATCTCATGACCAAAATCCCTTAACGTGAGTTTTCGTTCCACTGAGCGTCAGA
CCCCGTAGAAAAGATCAAAGGATCTTCTTGAGATCCTTTTTTTCTGCGCGTAATCTGCTGCTTGCAAACA
AAAAAACCACCGCTACCAGCGGTGGTTTGTTTGCCGGATCAAGAGCTACCAACTCTTTTTCCGAAGGTAA
CTGGCTTCAGCAGAGCGCAGATACCAAATACTGTTCTTCTAGTGTAGCCGTAGTTAGGCCACCACTTCAA
GAACTCTGTAGCACCGCCTACATACCTCGCTCTGCTAATCCTGTTACCAGTGGCTGCTGCCAGTGGCGAT
AAGTCGTGTCTTACCGGGTTGGACTCAAGACGATAGTTACCGGATAAGGCGCAGCGGTCGGGCTGAACGG
GGGGTTCGTGCACACAGCCCAGCTTGGAGCGAACGACCTACACCGAACTGAGATACCTACAGCGTGAGCT
ATGAGAAAGCGCCACGCTTCCCGAAGGGAGAAAGGCGGACAGGTATCCGGTAAGCGGCAGGGTCGGAACA
GGAGAGCGCACGAGGGAGCTTCCAGGGGGAAACGCCTGGTATCTTTATAGTCCTGTCGGGTTTCGCCACC
TCTGACTTGAGCGTCGATTTTTGTGATGCTCGTCAGGGGGGCGGAGCCTATGGAAAAACGCCAGCAACGC
GGCCTTTTTACGGTTCCTGGCCTTTTGCTGGCCTTTTGCTCACATGTTCTTTCCTGCGTTATCCCCTGAT
TCTGTGGATAACCGTATTACCGCCTTTGAGTGAGCTGATACCGCTCGCCGCAGCCGAACGACCGAGCGCA
GCGAGTCAGTGAGCGAGGAAGCGGAAGAGCGCCCAATACGCAAACCGCCTCTCCCCGCGCGTTGGCCGAT
TCATTAATGCAGCTGGCACGACAGGTTTCCCGACTGGAAAGCGGGCAGTGAGCGCAACGCAATTAATGTG
AGTTAGCTCACTCATTAGGCACCCCAGGCTTTACACTTTATGCTTCCGGCTCGTATGTTGTGTGGAATTG
TGAGCGGATAACAATTTCACACAGGAAACAGCTATGACCATGATTACGCCAAGCGCGCAATTAACCCTCA
CTAAAGGGAACAAAAGCTGGAGCTGCAAGCTTAATGTAGTCTTATGCAATACTCTTGTAGTCTTGCAACA
TGGTAACGATGAGTTAGCAACATGCCTTACAAGGAGAGAAAAAGCACCGTGCATGCCGATTGGTGGAAGT
AAGGTGGTACGATCGTGCCTTATTAGGAAGGCAACAGACGGGTCTGACATGGATTGGACGAACCACTGAA
TTGCCGCATTGCAGAGATATTGTATTTAAGTGCCTAGCTCGATACATAAACGGGTCTCTCTGGTTAGACC
AGATCTGAGCCTGGGAGCTCTCTGGCTAACTAGGGAACCCACTGCTTAAGCCTCAATAAAGCTTGCCTTG
AGTGCTTCAAGTAGTGTGTGCCCGTCTGTTGTGTGACTCTGGTAACTAGAGATCCCTCAGACCCTTTTAG
TCAGTGTGGAAAATCTCTAGCAGTGGCGCCCGAACAGGGACTTGAAAGCGAAAGGGAAACCAGAGGAGCT
CTCTCGACGCAGGACTCGGCTTGCTGAAGCGCGCACGGCAAGAGGCGAGGGGCGGCGACTGGTGAGTACG
CCAAAAATTTTGACTAGCGGAGGCTAGAAGGAGAGAGATGGGTGCGAGAGCGTCAGTATTAAGCGGGGGA
GAATTAGATCGCGATGGGAAAAAATTCGGTTAAGGCCAGGGGGAAAGAAAAAATATAAATTAAAACATAT
AGTATGGGCAAGCAGGGAGCTAGAACGATTCGCAGTTAATCCTGGCCTGTTAGAAACATCAGAAGGCTGT
AGACAAATACTGGGACAGCTACAACCATCCCTTCAGACAGGATCAGAAGAACTTAGATCATTATATAATA
CAGTAGCAACCCTCTATTGTGTGCATCAAAGGATAGAGATAAAAGACACCAAGGAAGCTTTAGACAAGAT
AGAGGAAGAGCAAAACAAAAGTAAGACCACCGCACAGCAAGCGGCCGCTGATCTTCAGACCTGGAGGAGG
AGATATGAGGGACAATTGGAGAAGTGAATTATATAAATATAAAGTAGTAAAAATTGAACCATTAGGAGTA
GCACCCACCAAGGCAAAGAGAAGAGTGGTGCAGAGAGAAAAAAGAGCAGTGGGAATAGGAGCTTTGTTCC
TTGGGTTCTTGGGAGCAGCAGGAAGCACTATGGGCGCAGCGTCAATGACGCTGACGGTACAGGCCAGACA
ATTATTGTCTGGTATAGTGCAGCAGCAGAACAATTTGCTGAGGGCTATTGAGGCGCAACAGCATCTGTTG
CAACTCACAGTCTGGGGCATCAAGCAGCTCCAGGCAAGAATCCTGGCTGTGGAAAGATACCTAAAGGATC
AACAGCTCCTGGGGATTTGGGGTTGCTCTGGAAAACTCATTTGCACCACTGCTGTGCCTTGGAATGCTAG
TTGGAGTAATAAATCTCTGGAACAGATTTGGAATCACACGACCTGGATGGAGTGGGACAGAGAAATTAAC
AATTACACAAGCTTAATACACTCCTTAATTGAAGAATCGCAAAACCAGCAAGAAAAGAATGAACAAGAAT
TATTGGAATTAGATAAATGGGCAAGTTTGTGGAATTGGTTTAACATAACAAATTGGCTGTGGTATATAAA
ATTATTCATAATGATAGTAGGAGGCTTGGTAGGTTTAAGAATAGTTTTTGCTGTACTTTCTATAGTGAAT
AGAGTTAGGCAGGGATATTCACCATTATCGTTTCAGACCCACCTCCCAACCCCGAGGGGACCCGACAGGC
CCGAAGGAATAGAAGAAGAAGGTGGAGAGAGAGACAGAGACAGATCCATTCGATTAGTGAACGGATCTCG
ACGGTATCGGTTAACTTTTAAAAGAAAAGGGGGGATTGGGGGGTACAGTGCAGGGGAAAGAATAGTAGAC
ATAATAGCAACAGACATACAAACTAAAGAATTACAAAAACAAATTACAAAATTCAAAATTTTATCGTCCA
GTGTGGTGGCTACTAGCGCCATAGAGCCCACCGCATCCCCAGCATGCCTGCTATTGTCTTCCCAATCCTC
CCCCTTGCTGTCCTGCCCCACCCCACCCCCCAGAATAGAATGACACCTACTCAGACAATGCGATGCAATT
TCCTCATTTTATTAGGAAAGGACAGTGGGAGTGGCACCTTCCAGGGTCAAGGAAGGCACGGGGGAGGGGC
AAACAACAGATGGCTGGCAACTAGAAGGCACAGGTGCAACTCCTCCTAGGTTTATGAGGAATCTCTTTGG
TTCCACAAGCTTGTTGTTACTTGTACAGCTCGTCCATCCCACCACCAAGCCCGGCGAACTTGGCAACTGC
GTGTTCGCGTTGTACTACGAACATTTCATTGTCACTTTCCTCTAACCTTTCCAGGCGGTGATCAACGGCA
TGGATACCGGGCATCTTGATGTTCCCGACGGTCTTTTTTGACCTGTAAGTTGTTACGAAAGAGCAAGACA
GATGGCCACCACCATCAACTTTCAGTGCCATATGAGTGTATCCCCTCAGACCACCATCTGCTGGATACAT
CATCTCTGTATTAGGCTCCCAACCCTTGGTCTTCTTCTGCATCACGGGACCATTGGAGGGAAAGTTTACC
CCTCTGACTTGGACGTGGTAAACGAGACAGCCATCCTCAAGGCTGGTGTCCTGCATGACGGTGACGACTC
CACCATCTTCGTATCTCGTAACTCTTTCCCAAGTAAAACCCTCAGGAAAGGACTGTTTAAAGAAATCAGG
AATGCCTTTCGGGTACTTGATAAAAGTACGGCTGCCATACATGAACGACGTGGCAAGAATGTCAAAGGCA
AATGGCAGGGGTCCTCCCTCGATGACTTTGATCCTCATGGTTTGAGTTCCCATGTACGGATTGCCTTCTC
CTTCACCTGTGCATTTGAATTGGTGGCCGTTGACCGAACCTTCCATGACCACCTTCATACGCATATTTTC
CTTGATCAGCTCTTCGCCCTTAGACACCATGGTGGCCATTACAGCGTGGATGGCGTCTCCAGGCGATCTG
ACGGTTCACTAAACGAGCTCTTTACGAGGGTAGGAAGTGGTACGGAAAGTTGGTATAAGACAAAAGTGTT
GTGGAATTGCTCCAGGCGATCTGACGGTTCACTAAACGAGCTCTGCTTTTATAGGCGCCCACCGTACACG
CCTAAAGCTTATACGTTCTCTATCACTGATAGGGAGTAAACTGGATATACGTTCTCTATCACTGATAGGG
AGTAAACTGTAGATACGTTCTCTATCACTGATAGGGAGTAAACTGGTCATACGTTCTCTATCACTGATAG
GGAGTAAACTCCTTATACGTTCTCTATCACTGATAGGGAGTAAAGTCTGCATACGTTCTCTATCACTGAT
AGGGAGTAAACTCTTCATACGTTCTCTATCACTGATAGGGAGTAAACTCGAGGAATAGTACGAACATGGT
AGCTAGTGGATCCTTCGTCGACCTGCAGACTGGCTGTGTATAAGGGAGCCTGACATTTATATTCCCCAGA
ACATCAGGTTAATGGCGTTTTTGATGTCATTTTCGCGGTGGCTGAGATCAGCCACTTCTTCCCCGATAAC
GGAGACCGGCACACTGGCGCATATCGGTGGTCATCATGCGCCAGCTTTCATCCCCGATATGCACCACCGG
GTAAAGTTCACGCATATGAAGCTGGACATCACCTCCCACAACCTCGAGGTGGAACAGTACGCTGATATCT
CTTATACTGGGCAGAGCGCACATCGCCCACAGTCCCCGAGAAGTTGGGGGGAGGGGTCGGCAATTGAACC
GGTGCCTAGAGAAGGTGGCGCGGGGTAAACTGGGAAAGTGATGTCGTGTACTGGCTCCGCCTTTTTCCCG
AGGGTGGGGGAGAACCGTATATAAGTGCAGTAGTCGCCGTGAACGTTCTTTTTCGCAACGGGTTTGCCGC
CAGAACACAGTAATGTGCCACCATGAGCCGGCTGGACAAGAGCAAAGTGATCAACAGCGCCCTGGAACTG
CTGAACGGCGTGGGCATCGAGGGCCTGACCACCCGGAAGCTGGCCCAGAAACTGGGCGTGGAACAGCCCA
CCCTGTACTGGCACGTGAAGAACAAGCGGGCCCTGCTGGACGCCCTGCCCATCGAGATGCTGGACCGGCA
CCACACCCACAGCTGCCCTCTGGAAGGCGAGAGCTGGCAGGACTTCCTGCGGAACAACGCCAAGAGCTAC
AGATGCGCCCTGCTGAGCCACCGGGACGGCGCCAAAGTGCACCTGGGCACCAGACCCACCGAGAAGCAGT
ACGAGACACTGGAAAACCAGCTGGCCTTCCTGTGCCAGCAGGGCTTCAGCCTGGAAAACGCCCTGTACGC
CCTGAGCGCCGTGGGCCACTTCACCCTGGGCTGCGTGCTGGAAGAACAGGAACACCAGGTCGCCAAAGAG
GAAAGAGAGACACCCACCACCGACAGCATGCCCCCCCTGCTGAAGCAGGCCATCGAGCTGTTCGACAGAC
AGGGCGCCGAGCCCGCCTTCCTGTTCGGCCTGGAACTGATCATCTGCGGCCTCGAGAAGCAGCTGAAGTG
CGAGAGCGGCGGACCCACCGACGCCCTGGACGACTTCGACCTGGACATGCTGCCCGCCGATGCCCTGGAT
GATTTTGATCTGGATATGCTCCCTGCTGACGCTCTCGATGACTTCGATCTCGATATGCTGCCAGGCGGAA
GCGGAGAAGGTAGAGGTTCTCTCCTCACTTGTGGTGATGTTGAAGAAAACCCTGGTCCAATGGTGAGCAA
GGGCGAGGAGCTGTTCACCGGGGTGGTGCCCATCCTGGTCGAGCTGGACGGCGACGTAAACGGCCACAAG
TTCAGCGTCCGCGGCGAGGGCGAGGGCGATGCCACCAACGGCAAGCTGACCCTGAAGTTCATCTGCACCA
CCGGCAAGCTGCCCGTGCCCTGGCCCACCCTCGTGACCACCTTAGGCTACGGCGTGGCCTGCTTCGCCCG
CTACCCCGACCACATGAAGCAGCACGACTTCTTCAAGTCCGCCATGCCCGAAGGCTACGTCCAGGAGCGC
ACCATCTCTTTCAAGGACGACGGTACCTACAAGACCCGCGCCGAGGTGAAGTTCGAGGGCGACACCCTGG
TGAACCGCATCGTGCTGAAGGGCATCGACTTCAAGGAGGACGGCAACATCCTGGGGCACAAGCTGGAGTA
CAACTTCAACAGCCACAAGGTCTATATCACGGCCGACAAGCAGAAGAACGGCATCAAGGCTAACTTCAAG
ACCCGCCACAACGTTGAGGACGGCGGCGTGCAGCTCGCCGACCACTACCAGCAGAACACCCCCATCGGCG
ACGGCCCCGTGCTGCTGCCCGACAACCACTACCTGAGCCATCAGTCCAAACTGAGCAAAGACCCCAACGA
GAAGCGCGATCACATGGTCCTGAAGGAGAGGGTGACCGCCGCCGGGATTACACATGACATGGACGAGCTG
TACAAGGGAAGCGGAGCTACTAACTTCAGCCTGCTGAAGCAGGCTGGAGACGTGGAGGAGAACCCTGGAC
CTATGACCGAGTACAAGCCCACGGTGCGCCTCGCCACCCGCGACGACGTCCCCAGGGCCGTACGCACCCT
CGCCGCCGCGTTCGCCGACTACCCCGCCACGCGCCACACCGTCGATCCGGACCGCCACATCGAGCGGGTC
ACCGAGCTGCAAGAACTCTTCCTCACGCGCGTCGGGCTCGACATCGGCAAGGTGTGGGTCGCGGACGACG
GCGCCGCGGTGGCGGTCTGGACCACGCCGGAGAGCGTCGAAGCGGGGGCGGTGTTCGCCGAGATCGGCCC
GCGCATGGCCGAGTTGAGCGGTTCCCGGCTGGCCGCGCAGCAACAGATGGAAGGCCTCCTGGCGCCGCAC
CGGCCCAAGGAGCCCGCGTGGTTCCTGGCCACCGTCGGCGTCTCGCCCGACCACCAGGGCAAGGGTCTGG
GCAGCGCCGTCGTGCTCCCCGGAGTGGAGGCGGCCGAGCGCGCCGGGGTGCCCGCCTTCCTGGAGACATC
CGCGCCCCGCAACCTCCCCTTCTACGAGCGGCTCGGCTTCACCGTCACCGCCGACGTCGAGGTGCCCGAA
GGACCGCGCACCTGGTGCATGACCCGCAAGCCCGGTGCCTTGTAACAACGCCGATAATCAACCTCTGGAT
TACAAAATTTGTGAAAGATTGACTGGTATTCTTAACTATGTTGCTCCTTTTACGCTATGTGGATACGCTG
CTTTAATGCCTTTGTATCATGCTATTGCTTCCCGTATGGCTTTCATTTTCTCCTCCTTGTATAAATCCTG
GTTGCTGTCTCTTTATGAGGAGTTGTGGCCCGTTGTCAGGCAACGTGGCGTGGTGTGCACTGTGTTTGCT
GACGCAACCCCCACTGGTTGGGGCATTGCCACCACCTGTCAGCTCCTTTCCGGGACTTTCGCTTTCCCCC
TCCCTATTGCCACGGCGGAACTCATCGCCGCCTGCCTTGCCCGCTGCTGGACAGGGGCTCGGCTGTTGGG
CACTGACAATTCCGTGGTGTTGTCGGGGAAATCATCGTCCTTTCCTTGGCTGCTCGCCTGTGTTGCCACC
TGGATTCTGCGCGGGACGTCCTTCTGCTACGTCCCTTCGGCCCTCAATCCAGCGGACCTTCCTTCCCGCG
GCCTGCTGCCGGCTCTGCGGCCTCTTCCGCGTCTTCGCCTTCGCCCTCAGACGAGTCGGATCTCCCTTTG
GGCCGCCTCCCCGCCGCT
Features (pLannotate 1.2.2; 33 found; start..end, strand, type, name):
     18..155     +  CDS            nef (fragment): NEF_HV1LA - Experimental evidence at protein level: Swiss-Prot protein existence level 1. Extracellular Nef protein targets CD4(+) T-lymphocytes for apoptosis by interacting with CXCR4 surface receptors. From Human immunodeficiency virus type 1 group M subtype B (isolate Lai) (HIV-1).
    141..321     +  LTR            5' LTR (truncated): truncated 5' long terminal repeat (LTR) from HIV-1
    393..514     +  polyA_signal   SV40 poly(A) signal: SV40 polyadenylation signal
    554..689     +  rep_origin     SV40 ori: SV40 origin of replication
    710..728     -  promoter       T7 promoter: promoter for bacteriophage T7 RNA polymerase
    736..891     +  CDS            lacZα (fragment): LacZα fragment of β-galactosidase; lacZ fragment
    896..1324    +  rep_origin     f1 ori (sequence partly withheld): f1 bacteriophage origin of replication; arrow indicates direction of (+) strand synthesis
   1377..1481    +  promoter       AmpR promoter: bla
   1482..2342    +  CDS            AmpR: β-lactamase; bla; confers resistance to ampicillin, carbenicillin, and related antibiotics
   2513..3101    +  rep_origin     ori: high-copy-number ColE1/pMB1/pBR322/pUC origin of replication
   3284..3376    +  CDS            lacI (fragment): lac repressor; lacI; The lac repressor binds to the lac operator to inhibit transcription in E. coli. This inhibition can be relieved by adding lactose or isopropyl-β-D-thiogalactopyranoside (IPTG).
   3389..3410    +  protein_bind   CAP binding site: CAP binding activates transcription in the presence of cAMP. E. coli catabolite activator protein
   3425..3455    +  promoter       lac promoter: promoter for the E. coli lac operon
   3463..3479    +  protein_bind   lac operator: The lac repressor binds to the lac operator to inhibit transcription in E. coli. This inhibition can be relieved by adding lactose or isopropyl-β-D-thiogalactopyranoside (IPTG). lac repressor encoded by lacI
   3524..3542    +  promoter       T3 promoter: promoter for bacteriophage T3 RNA polymerase
   3570..3796    +  promoter       RSV promoter: Rous sarcoma virus enhancer/promoter
   3797..3977    +  LTR            5' LTR (truncated): truncated 5' long terminal repeat (LTR) from HIV-1
   4024..4149    +  misc_feature   HIV-1 Ψ: packaging signal of human immunodeficiency virus type 1
   4133..4496    +  CDS            HIV-1 gag (fragment): gag protein from human immunodeficiency virus 1; gag
   4642..4875    +  misc_feature   RRE: The Rev response element (RRE) of HIV-1 allows for Rev-dependent mRNA export from the nucleus to the cytoplasm.
   5252..5352    +  CDS            Rev (fragment): human immunodeficiency virus 1 (HIV-1) Rev protein; rev; enhances nuclear export of unspliced and incompletely spliced viral mRNAs
   5371..5487    +  misc_feature   cPPT/CTS: central polypurine tract and central termination sequence of HIV-1
   5514..5738    -  polyA_signal   bGH poly(A) signal: bovine growth hormone polyadenylation signal
   5795..6505    -  CDS            mRuby2: mRuby2 is a basic (constitutively fluorescent) red fluorescent protein published in 2012, derived from Entacmaea quadricolor. It has moderate acid sensitivity.
   6532..6566    -  promoter       TRE3GV promoter (fragment): 3rd-generation Tet-responsive promoter that can be activated by binding of Tet-On® 3G, optimized for retroviral and lentiviral vectors
   6566..6944    -  promoter       TRE3G promoter: 3rd-generation Tet-responsive promoter that can be activated by binding of Tet-On® 3G
   7022..7187    -  CDS            ccdB (fragment): CcdB, a bacterial toxin that poisons DNA gyrase; ccdB; Plasmids containing the ccdB gene cannot be propagated in standard E. coli strains.
   7193..7217    +  CDS            mHoneydew (fragment): monomeric derivative of DsRed fluorescent protein (Shaner et al., 2004) mammalian codon-optimized
   7254..7465    +  promoter       EF-1α core promoter: core promoter for human elongation factor EF-1α
   7478..8095    +  CDS            tetR: TETR2_ECOLX - Experimental evidence at protein level: Swiss-Prot protein existence level 1. TetR is the repressor of the tetracycline resistance element; its N-terminal region forms a helix-turn-helix structure and binds DNA. Binding of tetracycline to TetR reduces the repressor affinity for the tetracycline resistance gene (tetA) promoter operator sites. From Escherichia coli.
   8285..9001    +  CDS            mGreenLantern: monomeric GFP derivative that displays exceptionally high brightness in cells (Campbell et al., 2020)
   9068..9665    +  CDS            PuroR (fragment): puromycin N-acetyltransferase; pac from Streptomyces; confers resistance to puromycin
   9681..10269   +  misc_feature   WPRE: woodchuck hepatitis virus posttranscriptional regulatory element
