[The description below was written by a language model from this plasmid's Addgene catalogue record and pLannotate feature annotations shown in this document.]
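Description:
pLentiX1-[TRE3G-mRuby2-TS.FF6x1-bGH]-EFS-rtTA-T2A-mGL-P2A-PuroR-WPRE is a lentiviral transfer plasmid of about 10.3 kb built by Golden Gate assembly on the pLentiX1 backbone, intended for mammalian expression and synthetic-biology work. In bacteria it is maintained through a high-copy ColE1/pUC-type origin with ampicillin resistance; an f1 origin and an SV40 origin are also annotated. The viral frame has an RSV promoter driving a truncated HIV-1 5' LTR, followed by the Ψ packaging signal with a gag fragment, the RRE for Rev-dependent export, and the cPPT/CTS. A WPRE lies just before a second truncated LTR that closes the transfer region, with an SV40 polyadenylation signal beyond it.

Two transcription units sit between the cPPT and WPRE. The first is on the opposite strand to the viral genome: a TRE3G promoter drives mRuby2, the red fluorescent protein from Entacmaea quadricolor, terminated by a bGH poly(A) signal. Placing this unit in reverse keeps its polyadenylation signal from truncating the genomic RNA during packaging. According to the name, the mRuby2 3' region carries a single FF6 microRNA target site, although the feature table does not annotate it. The second unit, in the forward orientation, uses the EF-1α core (EFS) promoter to express rtTA (its TetR-derived part is annotated as tetR), mGreenLantern and puromycin resistance as one T2A/P2A-linked polyprotein. This provides the transactivator for inducible mRuby2 expression, a green transduction marker and drug selection. Because the construct has the target site but not the cognate microRNA, it serves as the open-loop version in a study of microRNA-based circuits for controlling transgene dosage. Short ccdB and mHoneydew matches are probably cloning remnants.
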