Addgene plasmid #235313: pLentiX1-[TRE3G-mRuby2-TS.FF6x1-bGH]-EFS-rtTA-T2A-mGL-P2A-PuroR-WPRE
Purpose: Lentiviral expression of mRuby2 with 3' microRNA target site only (open-loop)
Depositing lab: Kate Galloway. Depositing organization: Massachusetts Institute of Technology. Publication: Model-guided design of microRNA-based gene circuits supports precise dosage of transgenic cargoes into diverse primary cells. Love KS, Johnstone CP, Peterman EL, Gaglione S, Birnbaum ME, Galloway KE. Cell Syst. 2025 Apr 22:101269. doi: 10.1016/j.cels.2025.101269. PubMed 40300600.
Backbone
  Vector backbone: pLentiX1
  Backbone manufacturer: Addgene #17297
  Backbone size w/o insert (bp): 5517
  Vector type: Mammalian Expression, Lentiviral, Synthetic Biology
  Selectable markers: Puromycin
Growth in bacteria
  Bacterial resistance: Ampicillin, 100 μg/mL
  Growth temperature: 30°C
  Growth strain: NEB Stable
  Copy number: High Copy
Gene/Insert
  Gene/Insert name: mRuby2
  Species: Entacmaea quadricolor
  Insert size (bp): 711
  Promoter: TRE3G (3rd-generation Tet system)
  Cloning method: Golden Gate
  Sequencing primers: 5′ gtaagtcattggtcttaaagg; 3′ gtagacataatagcaacagac
Resource information
  A portion of this plasmid was derived from a plasmid made by: Addgene #90236
Terms and licenses: Academic/Nonprofit Terms; Industry Terms: Not Available to Industry
Depositor comments: Also expresses rtTA, mGreenLantern, and puromycin resistance genes; Alt name: pKG3794 ; Please visit https://doi.org/10.1101/2024.06.25.600629 for bioRxiv preprint.
How to cite: pLentiX1-[TRE3G-mRuby2-TS.FF6x1-bGH]-EFS-rtTA-T2A-mGL-P2A-PuroR-WPRE was a gift from Kate Galloway (Addgene plasmid # 235313 ; http://n2t.net/addgene:235313 ; RRID:Addgene_235313)
