>Addgene plasmid #235313 | pLentiX1-[TRE3G-mRuby2-TS.FF6x1-bGH]-EFS-rtTA-T2A-mGL-P2A-PuroR-WPRE | depositor partial sequence | sequence record 463259 | mRuby2
ATGGTGTCTAAGGGCGAAGAGCTGATCAAGGAAAATATGCGTATGAAGGTGGTCATGGAAGGTTCGGTCA
ACGGCCACCAATTCAAATGCACAGGTGAAGGAGAAGGCAATCCGTACATGGGAACTCAAACCATGAGGAT
CAAAGTCATCGAGGGAGGACCCCTGCCATTTGCCTTTGACATTCTTGCCACGTCGTTCATGTATGGCAGC
CGTACTTTTATCAAGTACCCGAAAGGCATTCCTGATTTCTTTAAACAGTCCTTTCCTGAGGGTTTTACTT
GGGAAAGAGTTACGAGATACGAAGATGGTGGAGTCGTCACCGTCATGCAGGACACCAGCCTTGAGGATGG
CTGTCTCGTTTACCACGTCCAAGTCAGAGGGGTAAACTTTCCCTCCAATGGTCCCGTGATGCAGAAGAAG
ACCAAGGGTTGGGAGCCTAATACAGAGATGATGTATCCAGCAGATGGTGGTCTGAGGGGATACACTCATA
TGGCACTGAAAGTTGATGGTGGTGGCCATCTGTCTTGCTCTTTCGTAACAACTTACAGGTCAAAAAAGAC
CGTCGGGAACATCAAGATGCCCGGTATCCATGCCGTTGATCACCGCCTGGAAAGGTTAGAGGAAAGTGAC
AATGAAATGTTCGTAGTACAACGCGAACACGCAGTTGCCAAGTTCGCCGGGCTTGGTGGTGGGATGGACG
AGCTGTACAAG
