>Addgene plasmid #235313 | pLentiX1-[TRE3G-mRuby2-TS.FF6x1-bGH]-EFS-rtTA-T2A-mGL-P2A-PuroR-WPRE | depositor partial sequence | sequence record 463260 | rtTA
ATGAGCCGGCTGGACAAGAGCAAAGTGATCAACAGCGCCCTGGAACTGCTGAACGGCGTGGGCATCGAGG
GCCTGACCACCCGGAAGCTGGCCCAGAAACTGGGCGTGGAACAGCCCACCCTGTACTGGCACGTGAAGAA
CAAGCGGGCCCTGCTGGACGCCCTGCCCATCGAGATGCTGGACCGGCACCACACCCACAGCTGCCCTCTG
GAAGGCGAGAGCTGGCAGGACTTCCTGCGGAACAACGCCAAGAGCTACAGATGCGCCCTGCTGAGCCACC
GGGACGGCGCCAAAGTGCACCTGGGCACCAGACCCACCGAGAAGCAGTACGAGACACTGGAAAACCAGCT
GGCCTTCCTGTGCCAGCAGGGCTTCAGCCTGGAAAACGCCCTGTACGCCCTGAGCGCCGTGGGCCACTTC
ACCCTGGGCTGCGTGCTGGAAGAACAGGAACACCAGGTCGCCAAAGAGGAAAGAGAGACACCCACCACCG
ACAGCATGCCCCCCCTGCTGAAGCAGGCCATCGAGCTGTTCGACAGACAGGGCGCCGAGCCCGCCTTCCT
GTTCGGCCTGGAACTGATCATCTGCGGCCTCGAGAAGCAGCTGAAGTGCGAGAGCGGCGGACCCACCGAC
GCCCTGGACGACTTCGACCTGGACATGCTGCCCGCCGATGCCCTGGATGATTTTGATCTGGATATGCTCC
CTGCTGACGCTCTCGATGACTTCGATCTCGATATGCTGCCAGGC
